Addgene plasmid #102456: pSG86-J23151-LasR
Purpose: Expresses LasR protein in E. coli. The expression is controlled by a constitutive promoter.
Depositing lab: Richard Murray. Depositing organization: California Institute of Technology. Publication: Construction of Incoherent Feedforward Loop Circuits in a Cell-Free System and in Cells. Guo S, Murray RM. ACS Synth Biol. 2019 Mar 15;8(3):606-610. doi: 10.1021/acssynbio.8b00493. Epub 2019 Mar 6. PubMed 30790525.
Backbone
  Vector backbone: p15A
  Backbone size w/o insert (bp): 2394
  Total vector size (bp): 3111
  Vector type: Bacterial Expression
Growth in bacteria
  Bacterial resistance: Chloramphenicol, 25 μg/mL
  Growth temperature: 37°C
  Growth strain: JM109
  Copy number: Low Copy
Gene/Insert
  Gene/Insert name: LasR
  Insert size (bp): 717
  Entrez Gene: lasR (a.k.a. PA1430)
  Promoter: J23151
  Cloning method: Unknown
  Sequencing primers: 5′ TGATGGCTAGCTCAGTCCTAG; 3′ GACAAACATCGACTCTCAAGG
Terms and licenses: Academic/Nonprofit Terms; Industry Terms: Not Available to Industry
Depositor comments: Please visit https://www.biorxiv.org/content/early/2017/04/02/123190 for bioRxiv preprint.
How to cite: pSG86-J23151-LasR was a gift from Richard Murray (Addgene plasmid # 102456 ; http://n2t.net/addgene:102456 ; RRID:Addgene_102456)
