[The description below was written by a language model from this plasmid's Addgene catalogue record and pLannotate feature annotations shown in this document.]
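Description:
pSG86-J23151-LasR is a small bacterial expression plasmid (about 3.1 kb) built on a p15A backbone for constitutive production of the quorum-sensing regulator LasR in E. coli. It replicates from the p15A origin, listed in the catalogue as low copy. This origin is compatible with ColE1-type plasmids, so the construct can be maintained alongside other circuit components in the same cell. Selection is by chloramphenicol resistance, provided by a cat gene with its own promoter and followed by the phage lambda t0 terminator.

The payload is the 717 bp lasR coding sequence from Pseudomonas aeruginosa PAO1. LasR is a transcriptional activator that binds the PAI autoinducer and is known as the activator of the elastase gene lasB. The catalogue gives the promoter as J23151, a constitutive synthetic promoter. The automated annotation instead labels the short element upstream of lasR as a fragment of J23119, most likely because the two are closely related members of the same synthetic promoter family. No tag, reporter or dedicated terminator for lasR is annotated. The remaining hits are short partial matches: fragments of IS1, bom, the RSF origin, and the tet and lac UV5 promoters. These look like backbone remnants or incidental similarity rather than functional parts. The sequenced record is 3,094 nt, slightly shorter than the stated total size.

Because LasR is supplied constitutively, the plasmid provides an autoinducer-responsive activator for Las-regulated promoters carried on other constructs. The associated publication concerns building incoherent feedforward loop circuits in a cell-free system and in cells, which suggests this plasmid serves as the regulator module of such circuits.
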