Features (pLannotate 1.2.2; 11 found; start..end, strand, type, name):
     19..43      +  promoter       J23119 promoter (fragment): bacterial promoter (Registry of Standard Biological Parts BBa J23119)
    133..849     +  CDS            lasR: LASR_PSEAE - Experimental evidence at protein level: Swiss-Prot protein existence level 1. Transcriptional activator of elastase structural gene (LasB). Binds to the PAI autoinducer. From Pseudomonas aeruginosa (strain ATCC 15692 / DSM 22644 / CIP 104116 / JCM 14847 / LMG 12228 / 1C / PRS 101 / PAO1).
    946..1043    +  promoter       cat promoter: promoter of the E. coli cat gene encoding chloramphenicol acetyltransferase
   1044..1700    +  CDS            cat: CAT_ECOLX - Experimental evidence at protein level: Swiss-Prot protein existence level 1. This enzyme is an effector of chloramphenicol resistance in bacteria. From Escherichia coli. This protein is used as a marker in many commonly used cloning vectors, such as pACYC184.
   1724..1818    +  terminator     lambda t0 terminator: transcription terminator from phage lambda
   1954..2094    +  mobile_element IS1 (fragment): prokaryotic transposable element IS1
   2091..2117    +  misc_feature   bom (fragment): basis of mobility region from pBR322
   2216..2271    -  rep_origin     RSF ori (fragment): Plasmids containing the RSF 1030 origin of replication can be propagated in E. coli cells that contain additional plasmids with compatible origins.
   2359..2904    -  rep_origin     p15A ori: Plasmids containing the medium-copy-number p15A origin of replication can be propagated in E. coli cells that contain a second plasmid with the ColE1 origin.
   3016..3040    +  promoter       tet promoter (fragment): E. coli promoter for tetracycline efflux protein gene
   3061..3082    +  promoter       lac UV5 promoter (fragment): E. coli lac promoter with an "up" mutation
>Addgene plasmid #102456 | pSG86-J23151-LasR | addgene full sequence | sequence record 198795 | Addgene NGS Result
GCATTGCTGTTCTTGATGGCTAGCTCAGTCCTAGGTACAATGCAAGCGGGCCCAAGTTCACTTAAAAAGG
AGATCAACAATGAAAGCAATTTTCGTACTGAAACATCTTAATCATGCTGGGGAGGGTTTCTAATGGCCTT
GGTTGACGGTTTTCTTGAGCTGGAACGCTCAAGTGGAAAATTGGAGTGGAGCGCCATCCTCCAGAAGATG
GCGAGCGACCTTGGATTCTCGAAGATCCTGTTCGGCCTGTTGCCTAAGGACAGCCAGGACTACGAGAACG
CCTTCATCGTCGGCAACTACCCGGCCGCCTGGCGCGAGCATTACGACCGGGCTGGCTACGCGCGGGTCGA
CCCGACGGTCAGTCACTGTACCCAGAGCGTACTGCCGATTTTCTGGGAACCGTCCATCTACCAGACGCGA
AAGCAGCACGAGTTCTTCGAGGAAGCCTCGGCCGCCGGCCTGGTGTATGGGCTGACCATGCCGCTGCATG
GTGCTCGCGGCGAACTCGGCGCGCTGAGCCTCAGCGTGGAAGCGGAAAACCGGGCCGAGGCCAACCGTTT
CATAGAGTCGGTCCTGCCGACCCTGTGGATGCTCAAGGACTACGCACTGCAAAGCGGTGCCGGACTGGCC
TTCGAACATCCGGTCAGCAAACCGGTGGTTCTGACCAGCCGGGAGAAGGAAGTGTTGCAGTGGTGCGCCA
TCGGCAAGACCAGTTGGGAGATATCGGTTATCTGCAACTGCTCGGAAGCCAATGTGAACTTCCATATGGG
AAATATTCGGCGGAAGTTCGGTGTGACCTCCCGCCGCGTAGCGGCCATTATGGCCGTTAATTTGGGTCTT
ATTACTCTCTAATAATGAACTAACGCATGAGAAAGCCCCCGGAAGATCACCTTCCGGGGGCTTTTTTATT
GCGCCCTTGAGAGTCGATGTTTGTCTTCTTGATCGGGCACGTAAGAGGTTCCAACTTTCACCATAATGAA
ATAAGATCACTACCGGGCGTATTTTTTGAGTTATCGAGATTTTCAGGAGCTAAGGAAGCTAAAATGGAGA
AAAAAATCACTGGATATACCACCGTTGATATATCCCAATGGCATCGTAAAGAACATTTTGAGGCATTTCA
GTCAGTTGCTCAATGTACCTATAACCAGACCGTTCAGCTGGATATTACGGCCTTTTTAAAGACCGTAAAG
AAAAATAAGCACAAGTTTTATCCGGCCTTTATTCACATTCTTGCCCGCCTGATGAATGCTCATCCGGAAT
TTCGTATGGCAATGAAAGACGGTGAGCTGGTGATATGGGATAGTGTTCACCCTTGTTACACCGTTTTCCA
TGAGCAAACTGAAACGTTTTCATCGCTCTGGAGTGAATACCACGACGATTTCCGGCAGTTTCTACACATA
TATTCGCAAGATGTGGCGTGTTACGGTGAAAACCTGGCCTATTTCCCTAAAGGGTTTATTGAGAATATGT
TTTTCGTCTCAGCCAATCCCTGGGTGAGTTTCACCAGTTTTGATTTAAACGTGGCCAATATGGACAACTT
CTTCGCCCCCGTTTTCACCATGGGCAAATATTATACGCAAGGCGACAAGGTGCTGATGCCGCTGGCGATT
CAGGTTCATCATGCCGTTTGTGATGGCTTCCATGTCGGCAGAATGCTTAATGAATTACAACAGTACTGCG
ATGAGTGGCAGGGCGGGGCGTAATTTGATATCGAGCTCGCTTGGACTCCTGTTGATAGATCCAGTAATGA
CCTCAGAACTCCATCTGGATTTGTTCAGAACGCTCGGTTGCCGCCGGGCGTTTTTTATTGGTGAGAATCC
AAGCCTCCGATCAACGTCTCATTTTCGCCAAAAGTTGGCCCAGGGCTTCCCGGTATCAACAGGGACACCA
GGATTTATTTATTCTGCGAAGTGATCTTCCGTCACAGGTATTTATTCGGCGCAAAGTGCGTCGGGTGATG
CTGCCAACTTACTGATTTAGTGTATGATGGTGTTTTTGAGGTGCTCCAGTGGCTTCTGTTTCTATCAGCT
GTCCCTCCTGTTCAGCTACTGACGGGGTGGTGCGTAACGGCAAAAGCACCGCCGGACATCAGCGGTAGCG
GAGTGTATACTGGCTTACTATGTTGGCACTGATGAGGGTGTCAGTGAAGTGCTTCATGTGGCAGGAGAAA
AAAGGCTGCACCGGTGCGTCAGCAGAATATGTGATACAGGATATATTCCGCTTCCTCGCTCACTGACTCG
CTACGCTCGGTCGTTCGACTGCGGCGAGCGGAAATGGCTTACGAACGGGGCGGAGATTTCCTGGAAGATG
CCAGGAAGATACTTAACAGGGAAGTGAGAGGGCCGCGGCAAAGCCGTTTTTCCATAGGCTCCGCCCCCCT
GACAAGCATCACGAAATCTGACGCTCAAATCAGTGGTGGCGAAACCCGACAGGACTATAAAGATACCAGG
CGTTTCCCCCTGGCGGCTCCCTCGTGCGCTCTCCTGTTCCTGCCTTTCGGTTTACCGGTGTCATTCCGCT
GTTATGGCCGCGTTTGTCTCATTCCACGCCTGACACTCAGTTCCGGGTAGGCAGTTCGCTCCAAGCTGGA
CTGTATGCACGAACCCCCCGTTCAGTCCGACCGCTGCGCCTTATCCGGTAACTATCGTCTTGAGTCCAAC
CCGGAAAGACATGCAAAAGCACCACTGGCAGCAGCCACTGGTAATTGATTTAGAGGAGTTAGTCTTGAAG
TCATGCGCCGGTTAAGGCTAAACTGAAAGGACAAGTTTTGGTGACTGCGCTCCTCCAAGCCAGTTACCTC
GGTTCAAAGAGTTGGTAGCTCAGAGAACCTTCGAAAAACCGCCCTGCAAGGCGGTTTTTTCGTTTTCAGA
GCAAGAGATTACGCGCAGACCAAAACGATCTCAAGAAGATCATCTTATTAATCAGATAAAATATTTCTAG
ATTTCAGTGCAATTTATCTCTTCAAATGTAGCACCTGAAGTCAGCCCCATACGATATAAGTTGTAATTCT
CATGTTTGACAGCTTATCATCGATAAGCTTCCGATGGCGCGCCGAGAGGCTTTACACTTTATGCTTCCGG
CTGAAGACAAGGCA
